>Addgene plasmid #29625 | 416Gal-FUS-R522G-YFP | addgene partial sequence | sequence record 35069 | 29625 with EGFP-N
GCTCCTCGCCCTTGCTCACCATTAAGCTTGATATCGAATTCCTGCAGCCCATCACCACTTTGTACAAGAA
AGCTGGGTCCAAATACGGCCTCTCCCCGCGATCCTGTCTGTGCTCACCCCTGGAATCCATCTTGCCAGGG
CCAAAGCCACCTCTGTCCCCACCACCCCGGCCCCCTCGGAAGCCTCCACGGTCCCCGCCGCGGCCCCGGT
AGCCGCCTCGATCATAGCCTCCTCTGCCACCACGACGATCATCCCCGTAGTTACCCCCCATGTGAGAGCC
ACCTGGTCCCCCTCCTGGGCCATCTGGTTTAGGGGCCTTACACTGGTTGCATTCATTCCTCCAAGAGAAG
TTCATATTCTCACAGGTGGGATTAGGACACTTCCAGTCACCAGCTCGCTGCTGTCCTCCACCGCCACCAC
CTCCACTGGGAAATCCTCCTCGGCCACCACCACCACTGCCACCACCTCCATAGCCTCCACGGCCCATGGG
TCCTCCTCGCCCTCGGCCTCCACGACCATTGCCACCACCCCGATTAAAGTCTGCCCGGCGAGTAGCAAAT
GAGACCTTGATAGGATTTCCGGAGAATTCTTTACCATCAAACCAGTCAATAGCTGCTTTAGCTGAAGGTG
GGTCATCAAAAGAGACCGTTGCCTCTCCCTTCAGCTTGCCAGTTTCCCTGTCTGTGTACAAATTAATCAT
GGGCTGTCCCGTTTTCTTGTTTGTCTTAATAATACCAATCTGCTTGAAGTAATCAGCCACAGACTCAATT
GTAACATTCTCACCCAGGCCTTGCACAAAGATGGTGTTGTTGTCTGAATTATCCTGTTCGGAGTCATGAC
GTGATCCTT
