[The description below was written by a language model from this plasmid's Addgene catalogue record.]
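Description:
416Gal-FUS-R522G-YFP is a yeast expression plasmid built on pAG416Gal-ccdB-EYFP, a Gateway-style destination vector from the pAG yeast series. In that naming scheme, "416" denotes a pRS416-type low-copy centromeric backbone carrying URA3, and "Gal" denotes a galactose-inducible GAL1 promoter. The record itself confirms only the URA3 marker and the backbone name, and no feature table is provided to verify individual elements. The plasmid is propagated in E. coli under ampicillin selection and is listed as low copy. In yeast it is maintained by uracil prototrophy in ura3 strains. The record lists a ccdB-tolerant bacterial strain for growth and gives the cloning method as restriction enzyme. Both entries sit oddly with a backbone whose ccdB cassette would normally be replaced by the insert, and the record does not resolve this.

The payload is the human FUS (TLS, fused in sarcoma) coding sequence, about 1.6 kb, carrying the R522G substitution and fused at its C terminus to YFP. R522 lies in the C-terminal region of FUS, where ALS-associated mutations cluster. The fluorescent fusion allows the localisation of the mutant protein, and any formation of cytoplasmic foci, to be followed in living cells. Regulated expression from an inducible promoter suits proteins that are harmful to yeast, because cells can be grown without expression and then switched on. According to the associated publication title, the construct belongs to a study of the molecular determinants and genetic modifiers of FUS aggregation and toxicity. It is therefore suited to comparing this disease-linked variant with wild-type FUS in yeast models of ALS-related proteinopathy.
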