Addgene plasmid #29625: 416Gal-FUS-R522G-YFP
Depositing lab: Aaron Gitler. Depositing organization: University of Pennsylvania. Publication: Molecular determinants and genetic modifiers of aggregation and toxicity for the ALS disease protein FUS/TLS. Sun Z, Diaz Z, Fang X, Hart MP, Chesi A, Shorter J, Gitler AD. PLoS Biol. 2011 Apr;9(4):e1000614. doi: 10.1371/journal.pbio.1000614. Epub 2011 Apr 26. PubMed 21541367.
Backbone
  Vector backbone: pAG416Gal-ccdB-EYFP
  Backbone manufacturer: Susan Lindquist (Addgene plasmid # 14219)
  Backbone size w/o insert (bp): 8004
  Vector type: Yeast Expression
  Selectable markers: URA3
Growth in bacteria
  Bacterial resistance: Ampicillin, 100 μg/mL
  Growth temperature: 37°C
  Growth strain: ccdB Survival
  Growth instructions: ccdB Survival
  Copy number: Low Copy
Gene/Insert
  Gene/Insert name: FUS (alt names: TLS; fused in sarcoma; translocated in liposarcoma)
  Species: H. sapiens (human)
  Insert size (bp): 1578
  Mutation: R522G
  Entrez Gene: FUS (a.k.a. ALS6, ETM4, FUS1, HNRNPP2, POMP75, TLS, altFUS)
  Tag / fusion protein: YFP (C terminal on insert)
  Cloning method: Restriction Enzyme
  Sequencing primers: 5′ n/a
Terms and licenses: Academic/Nonprofit Terms; Industry Terms: Not Available to Industry
How to cite: 416Gal-FUS-R522G-YFP was a gift from Aaron Gitler (Addgene plasmid # 29625 ; http://n2t.net/addgene:29625 ; RRID:Addgene_29625)
